Addgene plasmid #195774: pENTR223-BLLF2
Purpose: Gateway Entry Clone of Epstein-Barr virus BLLF2
Depositing lab: Eric Johannsen. Depositing organization: Brigham and Women's Hospital. Publication: Epstein-Barr virus and virus human protein interaction maps. Calderwood MA, Venkatesan K, Xing L, Chase MR, Vazquez A, Holthaus AM, Ewence AE, Li N, Hirozane-Kishikawa T, Hill DE, Vidal M, Kieff E, Johannsen E. Proc Natl Acad Sci U S A. 2007 May 1;104(18):7606-11. doi: 10.1073/pnas.0702332104. Epub 2007 Apr 19. PubMed 17446270.
Backbone
  Vector backbone: pENTR223.1
  Backbone manufacturer: Invitrogen
  Backbone size w/o insert (bp): 2875
  Vector type: Gateway Entry Vector
Growth in bacteria
  Bacterial resistance: Spectinomycin, 50 μg/mL
  Growth temperature: 37°C
  Growth strain: DH5alpha
  Copy number: High Copy
Gene/Insert
  Gene/Insert name: BLLF2
  Species: Epstein-Barr virus
  Cloning method: Gateway Cloning
Terms and licenses: Academic/Nonprofit Terms; Industry Terms: Not Available to Industry
How to cite: pENTR223-BLLF2 was a gift from Eric Johannsen (Addgene plasmid # 195774 ; http://n2t.net/addgene:195774 ; RRID:Addgene_195774)
