[The description below was written by a language model from this plasmid's Addgene catalogue record and pLannotate feature annotations shown in this document.]
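Description:
pENTR223-BLLF2 is a Gateway entry clone carrying the Epstein-Barr virus open reading frame BLLF2 in the pENTR223.1 backbone (Invitrogen). It is a small bacterial plasmid of about 3.2 kb in the sequenced record. It is propagated in E. coli at high copy from a ColE1/pUC-type origin and selected with spectinomycin through the aadA aminoglycoside adenylyltransferase gene (annotated SmR), which also confers streptomycin resistance. That marker sits downstream of a fragment of the class 1 integron Pc promoter. The short annotated fragments of an RSF origin, lacI, lacZα and a gentamicin resistance gene appear to be partial matches or backbone remnants rather than functional elements.

The payload is a 444-nt coding region that matches BLLF2 of EBV strain B95-8, a protein whose existence is inferred from homology. It is flanked by two attL recombination sites, annotated by the software as attL3 upstream and attL2 downstream. These sites allow the ORF to be transferred by an LR Clonase reaction into any compatible attR-containing destination vector, so the same insert can be moved into expression, tagging or two-hybrid backbones without restriction cloning. The rrnB T1 and T2 terminators lie upstream of the cassette and insulate it from read-through transcription. A T7 promoter lies just beyond the attL2 site, oriented back toward the insert. The entry clone has no promoter positioned to drive sense-strand expression of BLLF2, so expression depends on the destination vector chosen. The record describes it simply as an entry clone of EBV BLLF2, and the associated publication concerns maps of interactions among EBV proteins and between EBV and human proteins.
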