Features (pLannotate 1.2.2; 13 found; start..end, strand, type, name):
      1..122     +  rep_origin     RSF ori (fragment): Plasmids containing the RSF 1030 origin of replication can be propagated in E. coli cells that contain additional plasmids with compatible origins.
    124..216     +  CDS            lacI (fragment): lac repressor; lacI; The lac repressor binds to the lac operator to inhibit transcription in E. coli. This inhibition can be relieved by adding lactose or isopropyl-β-D-thiogalactopyranoside (IPTG).
    271..298     -  terminator     rrnB T2 terminator: transcription terminator T2 from the E. coli rrnB gene
    430..473     +  terminator     rrnB T1 terminator: Escherichia coli rrnB; transcription terminator T1 from the E. coli rrnB gene
    520..556     -  CDS            lacZα (fragment): LacZα fragment of β-galactosidase; lacZ fragment
    573..668     +  protein_bind   attL3: mutant version of attL; recombination site for the Gateway® LR reaction LR Clonase™
    671..1114    +  CDS            BLLF2_EBVB9: Protein inferred from homology: Swiss-Prot protein existence level 3. From Epstein-Barr virus (strain B95-8) (HHV-4) (Human herpesvirus 4).
   1114..1212    -  protein_bind   attL2: mutant version of attL; recombination site for the Gateway® LR reaction LR Clonase™
   1230..1248    -  promoter       T7 promoter: promoter for bacteriophage T7 RNA polymerase
   1438..1461    +  promoter       Pc promoter (fragment): intI1 (promoter lies within the coding sequence); class 1 integron promoter
   1637..1693    +  CDS            GmR (fragment): gentamycin acetyltransferase; aacC1; confers resistance to gentamycin
   1700..2491    +  CDS            SmR: aminoglycoside adenylyltransferase (Murphy, 1985); aadA; confers resistance to spectinomycin and streptomycin
   2584..3172    +  rep_origin     ori: high-copy-number ColE1/pMB1/pBR322/pUC origin of replication
>Addgene plasmid #195774 | pENTR223-BLLF2 | addgene full sequence | sequence record 385561 | Addgene NGS Result
GTTCTTTCCTGCGTTATCCCCTGATTCTGTGGATAACCGTATTACCGCCTTTGAGTGAGCTGATACCGCT
CGCCGCAGCCGAACGACCGAGCGCAGCGAGTCAGTGAGCGAGGAAGCGGAAGAGCGCCCAATACGCAAAC
CGCCTCTCCCCGCGCGTTGGCCGATTCATTAATGCAGCTGGCACGACAGGTTTCCCGACTGGAAAGCGGG
CAGTGAGCGCAACGCAATTAATACGCGTACCGCTAGCCAGGAAGAGTTTGTAGAAACGCAAAAAGGCCAT
CCGTCAGGATGGCCTTCTGCTTAGTTTGATGCCTGGCAGTTTATGGCGGGCGTCCTGCCCGCCACCCTCC
GGGCCGTTGCTTCACAACGTTCAAATCCGCTCCCGGCGGATTTGTCCTACTCAGGAGAGCGTTCACCGAC
AAACAACAGATAAAACGAAAGGCCCAGTCTTCCGACTGAGCCTTTCGTTTTATTTGATGCCTGGCAGTTC
CCTACTCTCGCGTTAACGCTAGCATGGATGTTTTCCCAGTCACGACGTTGTAAAACGACGGCCAGTCTTA
AGCTCGGGCCCCAAATAATGATTTTATTTTGACTGATAGTGACCTGTTCGTTGCAACAAATTGATGAGCA
ATGCTTTTTTATAATGCCAACTTTGTACAAAAAAGTTGGCATGTGTCCACCAGTTCGCCAGCACCCCGCC
CAGGCACCACCAGCCAAGCGTCAGGCCCTGGAAACAGTTCCACATCCACAAAACCGGGGGAGGTTAATGT
CACCAAAGGCACGCCCCCCCAAAATGCAACGTCGCCCCAGGCCCCCAGTGGCCAAAAGACGGCGGTTCCC
ACGGTCACCTCAACAGGTGGAAAGGCCAATTCTACCACCGGTGGAAAGCACACCACAGGACATGGAGCCC
GGACAAGTACAGAGCCCACCACAGATTACGGCGGTGATTCAACTACGCCAAGACCGAGATACAATGCGAC
CACCTATCTACCTCCCAGCACTTCTAGCAAACTGCGGCCCCGCTGGACTTTTACGAGCCCACCGGTTACC
ACAGCCCAAGCCACCGTGCCAGTCCCGCCAACGTCCCAGCCCAGATTCTCAAACCTCTCCATGCCCAACT
TTCTTGTACAAAGTTGGCATTATAAGAAAGCATTGCTTATCAATTTGTTGCAACGAACAGGTCACTATCA
GTCAAAATAAAATCATTATTTGCCATCCAGCTGATATCCCCTATAGTGAGTCGTATTACATGGTCATAGC
TGTTTCCTGGCAGCTCTGGCCCGTGTCTCAAAATCTCTGATGTTACATTGCACAAGATAAAAATATATCA
TCATGCCTCCTCTAGACCAGCCAGGACAGAAATGCCTCGACTTCGCTGCTACCCAAGGTTGCCGGGTGAC
GCACACCGTGGAAACGGATGAAGGCACGAACCCAGTGGACATAAGCCTGTTCGGTTCGTAAGCTGTAATG
CAAGTAGCGTATGCGCTCACGCAACTGGTCCAGAACCTTGACCGAACGCAGCGGTGGTAACGGCGCAGTG
GCGGTTTTCATGGCTTGTTATGACTGTTTTTTTGGGGTACAGTCTATGCCTCGGGCATCCAAGCAGCAAG
CGCGTTACGCCGTGGGTCGATGTTTGATGTTATGGAGCAGCAACGATGTTACGCAGCAGGGCAGTCGCCC
TAAAACAAAGTTAAACATTATGAGGGAAGCGGTGATCGCCGAAGTATCGACTCAACTATCAGAGGTAGTT
GGCGTCATCGAGCGCCATCTCGAACCGACGTTGCTGGCCGTACATTTGTACGGCTCCGCAGTGGATGGCG
GCCTGAAGCCACACAGTGATATTGATTTGCTGGTTACGGTGACCGTAAGGCTTGATGAAACAACGCGGCG
AGCTTTGATCAACGACCTTTTGGAAACTTCGGCTTCCCCTGGAGAGAGCGAGATTCTCCGCGCTGTAGAA
GTCACCATTGTTGTGCACGACGACATCATTCCGTGGCGTTATCCAGCTAAGCGCGAACTGCAATTTGGAG
AATGGCAGCGCAATGACATTCTTGCAGGTATCTTCGAGCCAGCCACGATCGACATTGATCTGGCTATCTT
GCTGACAAAAGCAAGAGAACATAGCGTTGCCTTGGTAGGTCCAGCGGCGGAGGAACTCTTTGATCCGGTT
CCTGAACAGGATCTATTTGAGGCGCTAAATGAAACCTTAACGCTATGGAACTCGCCGCCCGACTGGGCTG
GCGATGAGCGAAATGTAGTGCTTACGTTGTCCCGCATTTGGTACAGCGCAGTAACCGGCAAAATCGCGCC
GAAGGATGTCGCTGCCGACTGGGCAATGGAGCGCCTGCCGGCCCAGTATCAGCCCGTCATACTTGAAGCT
AGACAGGCTTATCTTGGACAAGAAGAAGATCGCTTGGCCTCGCGCGCAGATCAGTTGGAAGAATTTGTCC
ACTACGTGAAAGGCGAGATCACCAAGGTAGTCGGCAAATAACCCTCGAGCCACCCATGACCAAAATCCCT
TAACGTGAGTTACGCGTCGTTCCACTGAGCGTCAGACCCCGTAGAAAAGATCAAAGGATCTTCTTGAGAT
CCTTTTTTTCTGCGCGTAATCTGCTGCTTGCAAACAAAAAAACCACCGCTACCAGCGGTGGTTTGTTTGC
CGGATCAAGAGCTACCAACTCTTTTTCCGAAGGTAACTGGCTTCAGCAGAGCGCAGATACCAAATACTGT
TCTTCTAGTGTAGCCGTAGTTAGGCCACCACTTCAAGAACTCTGTAGCACCGCCTACATACCTCGCTCTG
CTAATCCTGTTACCAGTGGCTGCTGCCAGTGGCGATAAGTCGTGTCTTACCGGGTTGGACTCAAGACGAT
AGTTACCGGATAAGGCGCAGCGGTCGGGCTGAACGGGGGGTTCGTGCACACAGCCCAGCTTGGAGCGAAC
GACCTACACCGAACTGAGATACCTACAGCGTGAGCTATGAGAAAGCGCCACGCTTCCCGAAGGGAGAAAG
GCGGACAGGTATCCGGTAAGCGGCAGGGTCGGAACAGGAGAGCGCACGAGGGAGCTTCCAGGGGGAAACG
CCTGGTATCTTTATAGTCCTGTCGGGTTTCGCCACCTCTGACTTGAGCGTCGATTTTTGTGATGCTCGTC
AGGGGGGCGGAGCCTATGGAAAAACGCCAGCAACGCGGCCTTTTTACGGTTCCTGGCCTTTTGCTGGCCT
TTTGCTCACAT
